Addgene plasmid #174180: pAcGFP1-mito
Purpose: Express AcGFP1 with mitochondria-targeting sequence in mammalian cells
Depositing lab: Yusuke Ohba. Depositing organization: Hokkaido University. Publication: Folding Latency of Fluorescent Proteins Affects the Mitochondrial Localization of Fusion Proteins. Kashiwagi S, Fujioka Y, Satoh AO, Yoshida A, Fujioka M, Nepal P, Tsuzuki A, Aoki O, Paudel S, Sasajima H, Ohba Y. Cell Struct Funct. 2019 Dec 26;44(2):183-194. doi: 10.1247/csf.19028. Epub 2019 Nov 15. PubMed 31735740.
Backbone
  Vector backbone: pUC
  Backbone size w/o insert (bp): 3800
  Total vector size (bp): 4700
  Vector type: Mammalian Expression
  Selectable markers: Neomycin (select with G418)
Growth in bacteria
  Bacterial resistance: Kanamycin, 50 μg/mL
  Growth temperature: 37°C
  Growth strain: DH5alpha
  Copy number: High Copy
Gene/Insert
  Gene/Insert name: AcGFP with mitochondria-targeting sequence
  Insert size (bp): 800
  Promoter: CMV
  Tag / fusion protein: the mitochondria-targeting sequence of the cytochrome c oxidase subunit VIII (N terminal on insert)
  Cloning method: Restriction Enzyme; 5′ cloning site AgeI (not destroyed); 3′ cloning site NotI (not destroyed)
  Sequencing primers: 5′ none; 3′ none
Terms and licenses: Academic/Nonprofit Terms; Industry Terms: Not Available to Industry
How to cite: pAcGFP1-mito was a gift from Yusuke Ohba (Addgene plasmid # 174180 ; http://n2t.net/addgene:174180 ; RRID:Addgene_174180)
