[The description below was written by a language model from this plasmid's Addgene catalogue record and pLannotate feature annotations shown in this document.]
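Description:
pAcGFP1-mito is a mammalian expression plasmid on a pUC-type backbone that produces the green fluorescent protein AcGFP1 targeted to mitochondria. It is catalogued at about 4.7 kb, and the sequenced record is 4,808 nt. The plasmid replicates at high copy in E. coli from a ColE1/pUC origin and also carries an f1 phage origin, which allows single-stranded DNA production. A single NeoR/KanR gene (Tn5 aminoglycoside phosphotransferase) provides selection in both hosts. It sits downstream of tandem bacterial (bla) and SV40 early promoters and is terminated by the HSV TK polyadenylation signal, giving kanamycin resistance in bacteria and G418 resistance in mammalian cells for stable line selection.

The expression cassette uses the human cytomegalovirus immediate-early enhancer and promoter to drive an open reading frame. In this frame the mitochondrial presequence of human cytochrome c oxidase subunit VIII is fused to the N terminus of AcGFP1, a constitutively fluorescent green protein derived from Aequorea coerulescens. An SV40 polyadenylation signal follows the coding region. The presequence directs import of the fusion into mitochondria, so transfected cells show green labelling of the organelle. According to the record, the insert lies between AgeI and NotI sites, both of which are retained. The automated annotation also reports short fragments matching SV40 large T antigen, a bleomycin-binding protein and the bGH poly(A) signal. These appear to be partial matches to backbone sequence rather than functional elements. The construct serves as a mitochondrial marker for live or fixed-cell imaging, and it was deposited with a study of how fluorescent protein folding behaviour affects the mitochondrial localisation of fusion proteins.
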