Features (pLannotate 1.2.2; 14 found; start..end, strand, type, name):
     61..364     +  enhancer       CMV enhancer: human cytomegalovirus immediate early enhancer
    365..568     +  promoter       CMV promoter: human cytomegalovirus (CMV) immediate early promoter
    597..671     +  CDS            COX8 presequence: mitochondrial presequence of human cytochrome c oxidase subunit VIII (Rizutto et al., 1989)
    717..1433    +  CDS            AcGFP1: AcGFP1 is a basic (constitutively fluorescent) green fluorescent protein, derived from Aequorea coerulescens.
   1490..1573    +  CDS            large T antigen (fragment): large T antigen from SV40 (simian virus 40)
   1596..1717    +  polyA_signal   SV40 poly(A) signal: SV40 polyadenylation signal
   1751..2179    -  rep_origin     f1 ori (sequence partly withheld): f1 bacteriophage origin of replication; arrow indicates direction of (+) strand synthesis
   2206..2310    +  promoter       AmpR promoter: bla
   2312..2669    +  promoter       SV40 promoter: SV40 enhancer and early promoter
   2704..3498    +  CDS            NeoR/KanR: aminoglycoside phosphotransferase from Tn5; aph(3')-II (or nptII); confers resistance to neomycin, kanamycin, and G418 (Geneticin®)
   3519..3671    +  CDS            ble (fragment): BLE_KLEPN - Experimental evidence at protein level: Swiss-Prot protein existence level 1. Binding protein with a strong affinity to the bleomycin family of antibiotics. Binds to CL990; an antimitotic-antibiotic compound. From Klebsiella pneumoniae.
   3730..3777    +  polyA_signal   HSV TK poly(A) signal: herpes simplex virus thymidine kinase polyadenylation signal (Cole and Stacy, 1985)
   3868..3884    -  polyA_signal   bGH poly(A) signal (fragment): bovine growth hormone polyadenylation signal
   4106..4694    +  rep_origin     ori: high-copy-number ColE1/pMB1/pBR322/pUC origin of replication
>Addgene plasmid #174180 | pAcGFP1-mito | addgene full sequence | sequence record 354789 | Addgene NGS Result
TAGTTATTAATAGTAATCAATTACGGGGTCATTAGTTCATAGCCCATATATGGAGTTCCGCGTTACATAA
CTTACGGTAAATGGCCCGCCTGGCTGACCGCCCAACGACCCCCGCCCATTGACGTCAATAATGACGTATG
TTCCCATAGTAACGCCAATAGGGACTTTCCATTGACGTCAATGGGTGGAGTATTTACGGTAAACTGCCCA
CTTGGCAGTACATCAAGTGTATCATATGCCAAGTACGCCCCCTATTGACGTCAATGACGGTAAATGGCCC
GCCTGGCATTATGCCCAGTACATGACCTTATGGGACTTTCCTACTTGGCAGTACATCTACGTATTAGTCA
TCGCTATTACCATGGTGATGCGGTTTTGGCAGTACATCAATGGGCGTGGATAGCGGTTTGACTCACGGGG
ATTTCCAAGTCTCCACCCCATTGACGTCAATGGGAGTTTGTTTTGGCACCAAAATCAACGGGACTTTCCA
AAATGTCGTAACAACTCCGCCCCATTGACGCAAATGGGCGGTAGGCGTGTACGGTGGGAGGTCTATATAA
GCAGAGCTGGTTTAGTGAACCGTCAGATCCGCTAGCATGTCCGTCCTGACGCCGCTGCTGCTGCGGGGCT
TGACAGGCTCGGCCCGGCGGCTCCCAGTGCCGCGCGCCAAGATCCATTCGTTGGGGGATCCACCGGTCGC
CACCATGGCCACAACCATGGTGAGCAAGGGCGCCGAGCTGTTCACCGGCATCGTGCCCATCCTGATCGAG
CTGAATGGCGATGTGAATGGCCACAAGTTCAGCGTGAGCGGCGAGGGCGAGGGCGATGCCACCTACGGCA
AGCTGACCCTGAAGTTCATCTGCACCACCGGCAAGCTGCCTGTGCCCTGGCCCACCCTGGTGACCACCCT
GAGCTACGGCGTGCAGTGCTTCTCACGCTACCCCGATCACATGAAGCAGCACGACTTCTTCAAGAGCGCC
ATGCCTGAGGGCTACATCCAGGAGCGCACCATCTTCTTCGAGGATGACGGCAACTACAAGTCGCGCGCCG
AGGTGAAGTTCGAGGGCGATACCCTGGTGAATCGCATCGAGCTGACCGGCACCGATTTCAAGGAGGATGG
CAACATCCTGGGCAATAAGATGGAGTACAACTACAACGCCCACAATGTGTACATCATGACCGACAAGGCC
AAGAATGGCATCAAGGTGAACTTCAAGATCCGCCACAACATCGAGGATGGCAGCGTGCAGCTGGCCGACC
ACTACCAGCAGAATACCCCCATCGGCGATGGCCCTGTGCTGCTGCCCGATAACCACTACCTGTCCACCCA
GAGCGCCCTGTCCAAGGACCCCAACGAGAAGCGCGATCACATGATCTACTTCGGCTTCGTGACCGCCGCC
GCCATCACCCACGGCATGGATGAGCTGTACAAGTAGCGGCCGAAGGGCGAATTCTGCAGATATCCATCAC
ACTGGCGGCCGCGACTCTAGATCATAATCAGCCATACCACATTTGTAGAGGTTTTACTTGCTTTAAAAAA
CCTCCCACACCTCCCCCTGAACCTGAAACATAAAATGAATGCAATTGTTGTTGTTAACTTGTTTATTGCA
GCTTATAATGGTTACAAATAAAGCAATAGCATCACAAATTTCACAAATAAAGCATTTTTTTCACTGCATT
CTAGTTGTGGTTTGTCCAAACTCATCAATGTATCTTAAGGCGTAAATTGTAAGCGTTAATATTTTGTTAA
AATTCGCGTTAAATTTTTGTTAAATCAGCTCATTTTTTAACCAATAGGCCGAAATCGGCAAAATCCCTTA
TAAATCAAAAGAATAGACCGAGATAGGGT
[37 nt withheld, positions 1850-1886]
AAAGAACGTGGACTCCAACGTCAAAGG
[49 nt withheld, positions 1914-1962]
T
[91 nt withheld, positions 1964-2054]
G
[124 nt withheld, positions 2056-2179]
CAGGTGGCACTTTTCGGGGAAATGTGCGCGGAACCCCTATTTGTTTATTTTTCTAAATACATTCAAATAT
GTATCCGCTCATGAGACAATAACCCTGATAAATGCTTCAATAATATTGAAAAAGGAAGAGTCCTGAGGCG
GAAAGAACCAGCTGTGGAATGTGTGTCAGTTAGGGTGTGGAAAGTCCCCAGGCTCCCCAGCAGGCAGAAG
TATGCAAAGCATGCATCTCAATTAGTCAGCAACCAGGTGTGGAAAGTCCCCAGGCTCCCCAGCAGGCAGA
AGTATGCAAAGCATGCATCTCAATTAGTCAGCAACCATAGTCCCGCCCCTAACTCCGCCCATCCCGCCCC
TAACTCCGCCCAGTTCCGCCCATTCTCCGCCCCATGGCTGACTAATTTTTTTTATTTATGCAGAGGCCGA
GGCCGCCTCGGCCTCTGAGCTATTCCAGAAGTAGTGAGGAGGCTTTTTTGGAGGCCTAGGCTTTTGCAAA
GATCGATCAAGAGACAGGATGAGGATCGTTTCGCATGATTGAACAAGATGGATTGCACGCAGGTTCTCCG
GCCGCTTGGGTGGAGAGGCTATTCGGCTATGACTGGGCACAACAGACAATCGGCTGCTCTGATGCCGCCG
TGTTCCGGCTGTCAGCGCAGGGGCGCCCGGTTCTTTTTGTCAAGACCGACCTGTCCGGTGCCCTGAATGA
ACTGCAAGACGAGGCAGCGCGGCTATCGTGGCTGGCCACGACGGGCGTTCCTTGCGCAGCTGTGCTCGAC
GTTGTCACTGAAGCGGGAAGGGACTGGCTGCTATTGGGCGAAGTGCCGGGGCAGGATCTCCTGTCATCTC
ACCTTGCTCCTGCCGAGAAAGTATCCATCATGGCTGATGCAATGCGGCGGCTGCATACGCTTGATCCGGC
TACCTGCCCATTCGACCACCAAGCGAAACATCGCATCGAGCGAGCACGTACTCGGATGGAAGCCGGTCTT
GTCGATCAGGATGATCTGGACGAAGAGCATCAGGGGCTCGCGCCAGCCGAACTGTTCGCCAGGCTCAAGG
CGAGCATGCCCGACGGCGAGGATCTCGTCGTGACCCATGGCGATGCCTGCTTGCCGAATATCATGGTGGA
AAATGGCCGCTTTTCTGGATTCATCGACTGTGGCCGGCTGGGTGTGGCGGACCGCTATCAGGACATAGCG
TTGGCTACCCGTGATATTGCTGAAGAGCTTGGCGGCGAATGGGCTGACCGCTTCCTCGTGCTTTACGGTA
TCGCCGCTCCCGATTCGCAGCGCATCGCCTTCTATCGCCTTCTTGACGAGTTCTTCTGAGCGGGACTCTG
GGGTTCGAAATGACCGACCAAGCGACGCCCAACCTGCCATCACGAGATTTCGATTCCACCGCCGCCTTCT
ATGAAAGGTTGGGCTTCGGAATCGTTTTCCGGGACGCCGGCTGGATGATCCTCCAGCGCGGGGATCTCAT
GCTGGAGTTCTTCGCCCACCCTAGGGGGAGGCTAACTGAAACACGGAAGGAGACAATACCGGAAGGAACC
CGCGCTATGACGGCAATAAAAAGACAGAATAAAACGCACGGTGTTGGGTCGTTTGTTCATAAACGCGGGG
TTCGGTCCCAGGGCTGGCACTCTGTCGATACCCCACCGAGACCCCATTGGGGCCAATACGCCCGCGTTTC
TTCCTTTTCCCCACCCCACCCCCCAAGTTCGGGTGAAGGCCCAGGGCTCGCAGCCAACGTCGGGGCGGCA
GGCCCTGCCATAGCCTCAGGTTACTCATATATACTTTAGATTGATTTAAAACTTCATTTTTAATTTAAAA
GGATCTAGGTGAAGATCCTTTTTGATAATCTCATGACCAAAATCCCTTAACGTGAGTTTTCGTTCCACTG
AGCGTCAGACCCCGTAGAAAAGATCAAAGGATCTTCTTGAGATCCTTTTTTTCTGCGCGTAATCTGCTGC
TTGCAAACAAAAAAACCACCGCTACCAGCGGTGGTTTGTTTGCCGGATCAAGAGCTACCAACTCTTTTTC
CGAAGGTAACTGGCTTCAGCAGAGCGCAGATACCAAATACTGTTCTTCTAGTGTAGCCGTAGTTAGGCCA
CCACTTCAAGAACTCTGTAGCACCGCCTACATACCTCGCTCTGCTAATCCTGTTACCAGTGGCTGCTGCC
AGTGGCGATAAGTCGTGTCTTACCGGGTTGGACTCAAGACGATAGTTACCGGATAAGGCGCAGCGGTCGG
GCTGAACGGGGGGTTCGTGCACACAGCCCAGCTTGGAGCGAACGACCTACACCGAACTGAGATACCTACA
GCGTGAGCTATGAGAAAGCGCCACGCTTCCCGAAGGGAGAAAGGCGGACAGGTATCCGGTAAGCGGCAGG
GTCGGAACAGGAGAGCGCACGAGGGAGCTTCCAGGGGGAAACGCCTGGTATCTTTATAGTCCTGTCGGGT
TTCGCCACCTCTGACTTGAGCGTCGATTTTTGTGATGCTCGTCAGGGGGGCGGAGCCTATGGAAAAACGC
CAGCAACGCGGCCTTTTTACGGTTCCTGGCCTTTTGCTGGCCTTTTGCTCACATGTTCTTTCCTGCGTTA
TCCCCTGATTCTGTGGATAACCGTATTACCGCCATGCAT
